>Addgene plasmid #199147 | RB819 | depositor full sequence | sequence record 385655 | Full Sequence
TCGCGCGTTTCGGTGATGACGGTGAAAACCTCTGACACATGCAGCTCCCGGAGACGGTCACAGCTTGTCT
GTAAGCGGATGCCGGGAGCAGACAAGCCCGTCAGGGCGCGTCAGCGGGTGTTGGCGGGTGTCGGGGCTGG
CTTAACTATGCGGCATCAGAGCAGATTGTACTGAGAGTGCACCATAGATCACGACATTACTATATATATA
ATATAGGAAGCATTTAATAGAACAGCATCGTAATATATGTGTACTTTGCAGTTATGACGCCAGATGGCAG
TAGTGGAAGATATTCTTTATTGAAAAATAGCTTGTCACCTTACGTACAATCTTGATCCGGAGCTTTTCTT
TTTTTGCCGATTAAGAATTAATTCGGTCGAAAAAAGAAAAGGAGAGGGCCAAGAGGGAGGGCATTGGTGA
CTATTGAGCACGTGAGTATACGTGATTAAGCACACAAAGGCAGCTTGGAGTATGTCTGTTATTAATTTCA
CAGGTAGTTCTGGTCCATTGGTGAAAGTTTGCGGCTTGCAGAGCACAGAGGCCGCAGAATGTGCTCTAGA
TTCCGATGCTGACTTGCTGGGTATTATATGTGTGCCCAATAGAAAGAGAACAATTGACCCGGTTATTGCA
AGGAAAATTTCAAGTCTTGTAAAAGCATATAAAAATAGTTCAGGCACTCCGAAATACTTGGTTGGCGTGT
TTCGTAATCAACCTAAGGAGGATGTTTTGGCTCTGGTCAATGATTACGGCATTGATATCGTCCAACTGCA
TGGAGATGAGTCGTGGCAAGAATACCAAGAGTTCCTCGGTTTGCCAGTTATTAAAAGACTCGTATTTCCA
AAAGACTGCAACATACTACTCAGTGCAGCTTCACAGAAACCTCATTCGTTTATTCCCTTGTTTGATTCAG
AAGCAGGTGGGACAGGTGAACTTTTGGATTGGAACTCGATTTCTGACTGGGTTGGAAGGCAAGAGAGCCC
CGAAAGCTTACATTTTATGTTAGCTGGTGGACTGACGCCAGAAAATGTTGGTGATGCGCTTAGATTAAAT
GGCGTTATTGGTGTTGATGTAAGCGGAGGTGTGGAGACAAATGGTGTAAAAGACTCTAACAAAATAGCAA
ATTTCGTCAAAAATGCTAAGAAATAGGTTATTACTGAGTAGTATTTATTTAAGTATTGTTTGTGCACTTG
CCGATCTATGCGGTGTGAAATACCGCACAGATGCGTAAGGAGAAAATACCGCATCAGGAAATTGTAAGCG
TTAATATTTTGTTAAAATTCGCGTTAAATTTTTGTTAAATCAGCTCATTTTTTAACCAATAGGCCGAAAT
CGGCAAAATCCCTTATAAATCAAAAGAATAGACCGAGATAGGGT
[37 nt withheld, positions 1375-1411]
AAAGAACGTGGACTCCAACGTCAAAGG
[49 nt withheld, positions 1439-1487]
T
[87 nt withheld, positions 1489-1575]
GGCCGGCTAGGCCTTAACCCACTGAATTCTACATCGAACAAGAGAAACCTTTTTTTTTACTTTTTTCAAA
CTTGAACAAAGAAAAGAAAAAGAAAAAGAAAAAGCAATCACAGCTTATTAACGATTCGTGTTTAAATAAT
CAATTGAAAGGAAAATAGAAGATTTTTGAAAAAAAGTTATTGGTATTTATTAACTTAATATATCAGTAAC
ATCAAGAGAAAGAAACTGAATTATAAACAGAGTATGTGAAGCAATTGCAATTGCAATTATTAGAGATCCA
GAAAACTGAATTGTGCTTGAATACCACTTGTTTACCGGCG
[124 nt withheld, positions 1896-2019]
CCATTCGCCATTCAGGCTGCGCAACTGTTGGGAAGGGCGATCGGTGCGGGCCTCTTCGCTATTACGCCAG
CTGGCGAAAGGGGGATGTGCTGCAAGGCGATTAAGTTGGGTAACGCCAGGGTTTTCCCAGTCACGACGTT
GTAAAACGACGGCCAGTGAATTGTAATACGACTCACTATAGGGCGAATTGGGTACCGAATTCGAGCTCGT
TTAAACGTCGACACTGGATGGCGGCGTTAGTATCGAATCGACAGCAGTATAGCGACCAGCATTCACATAC
GATTGACGCATGATATTACTTTCTGCGCACTTAACTTCGCATCTGGGCAGATGATGTCGAGGCGAAAAAA
AATATAAATCACGCTAACATTTGATTAAAATAGAACAACTACAATATAAAAAAACTATACAAATGACAAG
TTCTTGAAAACAAGAATCTTTTTATTGTCAGTACTGACTCGAGTTATTATGGACATGGCATAGACATATA
CAAAGCTTGTTCACCATCGGAAGCAGTACCATCGTATAAAGCAGTATCCAAACCACACAAAGTGAAACCC
ATTCTTCTATAAGCATGAATAGCTGGAGCATTAACATTGGTAACTTCCAACCACAAATGACCAGCACCTC
TTTCTCTGGCGAATTCAGTAGCCAAACCCATCAAAGCTCTACCAACACCATGACCTCTATGTTCTGGAGC
AACTTCAATATCTTCAACAGTCAATCTTCTGTTCCAACCAGAATAAGAAACAACAACGAAACCAGCCAAA
TCACCATCATCACCATAAGCAACGAAAGTTCTAGAATCTGGATCACCATCTTCACCAGCATCGGATTCAT
CATCGGATTCATCATCTGGGAAAACCTTAGTCAATGGTGGATCAACTGGAACTTCTCTCAAAGTGAAACC
ATCACCAGTAGCAGTAACTCTAAAAACAGTATCGGTAGTGAAAGAACCATCCAAAGCTTCAATAGCTTCA
GCATCACCTGGAACAGAAGTTCTGTATCTATAAGCAGTATCATCCAAAGTAGTAGACATAATTGTAGGAT
CCGGTTGTTTATGTTCGGATGTGATGTGAGAACTGTATCCTAGCAAGATTTTAAAAGGAAGTATATGAAA
GAAGAACCTCAGTGGCAAATCCTAACCTTTTATATTTCTCTACAGGGGCGCGGCGTGGGGACAATTCAAC
GCGTCTGTGAGGGGAGCGTTTCCCTGCTCGCAGGTCTGCAGCGAGGAGCCGTAATTTTTGCTTCGCGCCG
TGCGGCCATCAAAATGTATGGACGCAAATGATTATACATGGGGATGTATGGGCTAAATGTACGGGCGACA
GTCACATCATGCCCCTGAGCTGCGCACGTCAAGACTGTCAAGGAGGGTATTCTGGGCCTCCATGTCGCTG
GCCGGGTGACCCGGCGGGGACGAGGCAAGCTTGATATCCCGCGGTGGAGCTCCAGCTTTTGTTCCCTTTA
GTGAGGGTTAATTTCGAGCTTGGCGTAATCATGGTCATAGCTGTTTCCTGTGTGAAATTGTTATCCGCTC
ACAATTCCACATGGCGGCCGCTCTAGAACTAGTTGGCGGCCGCTCTAGAACTAGTGATGTCCACGAGGTC
TCTTCCATTGACAGAGATGACAGGTCGACCTGCAGCGTACGATCGATACCGTCGACCTCGAGGATCGATA
CCGTCGACCTCGAGGGGGGGCCGGAAGGACGATGAAGGAGAGAAAGTAGTAAGACAATATGACTTTGGAC
AGACATGAGATAAAAGTTTTAAAGGACAAGAAAAGGTTCGGGTTAAAAGATGAGTATTGTATTTTTTCAA
AATATCAATGCTTTTTCTGTTCTTGGGTTAGTGGTACCACCATTGGTGATAAAACCTTTGGGGAGCCTCC
TCCGAGCTTTCTCTTTGTTACTTTTTTTCTCAACTGATACTTGTCATTCTTACTACAATTACAGGCCTAG
CCGGCCCAACATAGGAGCCGGAAGCATAAAGTGTAAAGCCTGGGGTGCCTAATGAGTGAGCTAACTCACA
TTAATTGCGTTGCGCTCACTGCCCGCTTTCCAGTCGGGAAACCTGTCGTGCCAGCTGCATTAATGAATCG
GCCAACGCGCGGGGAGAGGCGGTTTGCGTATTGGGCGCTCTTCCGCTTCCTCGCTCACTGACTCGCTGCG
CTCGGTCGTTCGGCTGCGGCGAGCGGTATCAGCTCACTCAAAGGCGGTAATACGGTTATCCACAGAATCA
GGGGATAACGCAGGAAAGAACATGTGAGCAAAAGGCCAGCAAAAGGCCAGGAACCGTAAAAAGGCCGCGT
TGCTGGCGTTTTTCCATAGGCTCCGCCCCCCTGACGAGCATCACAAAAATCGACGCTCAAGTCAGAGGTG
GCGAAACCCGACAGGACTATAAAGATACCAGGCGTTTCCCCCTGGAAGCTCCCTCGTGCGCTCTCCTGTT
CCGACCCTGCCGCTTACCGGATACCTGTCCGCCTTTCTCCCTTCGGGAAGCGTGGCGCTTTCTCATAGCT
CACGCTGTAGGTATCTCAGTTCGGTGTAGGTCGTTCGCTCCAAGCTGGGCTGTGTGCACGAACCCCCCGT
TCAGCCCGACCGCTGCGCCTTATCCGGTAACTATCGTCTTGAGTCCAACCCGGTAAGACACGACTTATCG
CCACTGGCAGCAGCCACTGGTAACAGGATTAGCAGAGCGAGGTATGTAGGCGGTGCTACAGAGTTCTTGA
AGTGGTGGCCTAACTACGGCTACACTAGAAGAACAGTATTTGGTATCTGCGCTCTGCTGAAGCCAGTTAC
CTTCGGAAAAAGAGTTGGTAGCTCTTGATCCGGCAAACAAACCACCGCTGGTAGCGGTGGTTTTTTTGTT
TGCAAGCAGCAGATTACGCGCAGAAAAAAAGGATCTCAAGAAGATCCTTTGATCTTTTCTACGGGGTCTG
ACGCTCAGTGGAACGAAAACTCACGTTAAGGGATTTTGGTCATGAGATTATCAAAAAGGATCTTCACCTA
GATCCTTTTAAATTAAAAATGAAGTTTTAAATCAATCTAAAGTATATATGAGTAAACTTGGTCTGACAGT
TACCAATGCTTAATCAGTGAGGCACCTATCTCAGCGATCTGTCTATTTCGTTCATCCATAGTTGCCTGAC
TCCCCGTCGTGTAGATAACTACGATACGGGAGGGCTTACCATCTGGCCCCAGTGCTGCAATGATACCGCG
AGACCCACGCTCACCGGCTCCAGATTTATCAGCAATAAACCAGCCAGCCGGAAGGGCCGAGCGCAGAAGT
GGTCCTGCAACTTTATCCGCCTCCATCCAGTCTATTAATTGTTGCCGGGAAGCTAGAGTAAGTAGTTCGC
CAGTTAATAGTTTGCGCAACGTTGTTGCCATTGCTACAGGCATCGTGGTGTCACGCTCGTCGTTTGGTAT
GGCTTCATTCAGCTCCGGTTCCCAACGATCAAGGCGAGTTACATGATCCCCCATGTTGTGCAAAAAAGCG
GTTAGCTCCTTCGGTCCTCCGATCGTTGTCAGAAGTAAGTTGGCCGCAGTGTTATCACTCATGGTTATGG
CAGCACTGCATAATTCTCTTACTGTCATGCCATCCGTAAGATGCTTTTCTGTGACTGGTGAGTACTCAAC
CAAGTCATTCTGAGAATAGTGTATGCGGCGACCGAGTTGCTCTTGCCCGGCGTCAATACGGGATAATACC
GCGCCACATAGCAGAACTTTAAAAGTGCTCATCATTGGAAAACGTTCTTCGGGGCGAAAACTCTCAAGGA
TCTTACCGCTGTTGAGATCCAGTTCGATGTAACCCACTCGTGCACCCAACTGATCTTCAGCATCTTTTAC
TTTCACCAGCGTTTCTGGGTGAGCAAAAACAGGAAGGCAAAATGCCGCAAAAAAGGGAATAAGGGCGACA
CGGAAATGTTGAATACTCATACTCTTCCTTTTTCAATATTATTGAAGCATTTATCAGGGTTATTGTCTCA
TGAGCGGATACATATTTGAATGTATTTAGAAAAATAAACAAATAGGGGTTCCGCGCACATTTCCCCGAAA
AGTGCCACCTGGGTCCTTTTCATCACGTGCTATAAAAATAATTATAATTTAAATTTTTTAATATAAATAT
ATAAATTAAAAATAGAAAGTAAAAAAAGAAATTAAAGAAAAAATAGTTTTTGTTTTCCGAAGATGTAAAA
GACTCTAGGGGGATCGCCAACAAATACTACCTTTTATCTTGCTCTTCCTGCTCTCAGGTATTAATGCCGA
ATTGTTTCATCTTGTCTGTGTAGAAGACCACACACGAAAATCCTGTGATTTTACATTTTACTTATCGTTA
ATCGAATGTATATCTATTTAATCTGCTTTTCTTGTCTAATAAATATATATGTAAAGTACGCTTTTTGTTG
AAATTTTTTAAACCTTTGTTTATTTTTTTTTCTTCATTCCGTAACTCTTCTACCTTCTTTATTTACTTTC
TAAAATCCAAATACAAAACATAAAAATAAATAAACACAGAGTAAATTCCCAAATTATTCCATCATTAAAA
GATACGAGGCGCGTGTAAGTTACAGGCAAGCGATCCGTCTAAGAAACCATTATTATCATGACATTAACCT
ATAAAAATAGGCGTATCACGAGGCCCTTTCGTC
Features (pLannotate 1.2.2; 25 found; start..end, strand, type, name):
    137..186     +  misc_feature   bom (fragment): basis of mobility region from pBR322
    324..471     +  promoter       TRP1 promoter: S. cerevisiae TRP1
    472..1146    +  CDS            TRP1: phosphoribosylanthranilate isomerase, required for tryptophan biosynthesis; S. cerevisiae TRP1; yeast auxotrophic marker
   1197..1248    +  misc_feature   bom (fragment): basis of mobility region from pBR322
   1249..1576    -  rep_origin     M13 ori (fragment) (sequence partly withheld): M13 bacteriophage origin of replication; arrow indicates direction of (+) strand synthesis
   1890..2019    -  rep_origin     f1 ori (fragment) (sequence partly withheld): f1 bacteriophage origin of replication; arrow indicates direction of (+) strand synthesis
   2023..2180    -  CDS            lacZα (fragment): LacZα fragment of β-galactosidase; lacZ fragment
   2183..2201    +  promoter       T7 promoter: promoter for bacteriophage T7 RNA polymerase
   2274..2471    -  terminator     TEF terminator: Ashbya gossypii TEF terminator
   2489..3058    -  CDS            sta: STA_STRLA - Experimental evidence at protein level: Swiss-Prot protein existence level 1. Involved in resistance to streptothricin, a broad-spectrum antibiotic produced by streptomycetes. Detoxifies streptothricin via acetylation of the beta amino group of the first beta-lysyl moiety of streptothricin. From Streptomyces lavendulae.
   3072..3415    -  promoter       TEF promoter: Ashbya gossypii TEF promoter
   3484..3502    -  promoter       T3 promoter: promoter for bacteriophage T3 RNA polymerase
   3547..3563    -  protein_bind   lac operator: The lac repressor binds to the lac operator to inhibit transcription in E. coli. This inhibition can be relieved by adding lactose or isopropyl-β-D-thiogalactopyranoside (IPTG). lac repressor encoded by lacI
   3571..3592    +  misc_feature   MCS (fragment): pBluescript multiple cloning site
   3593..3615    +  misc_feature   MCS (fragment): pBluescript multiple cloning site
   3671..3692    +  misc_feature   MCS (fragment): pBluescript multiple cloning site
   3693..3721    +  misc_feature   MCS (fragment): pBluescript multiple cloning site
   3986..4016    -  promoter       lac promoter: promoter for the E. coli lac operon
   4031..4052    -  protein_bind   CAP binding site: CAP binding activates transcription in the presence of cAMP. E. coli catabolite activator protein
   4065..4157    -  CDS            lacI (fragment): lac repressor; lacI; The lac repressor binds to the lac operator to inhibit transcription in E. coli. This inhibition can be relieved by adding lactose or isopropyl-β-D-thiogalactopyranoside (IPTG).
   4340..4928    -  rep_origin     ori: high-copy-number ColE1/pMB1/pBR322/pUC origin of replication
   5099..5959    -  CDS            AmpR: β-lactamase; bla; confers resistance to ampicillin, carbenicillin, and related antibiotics
   5960..6064    -  promoter       AmpR promoter: bla
   6101..6604    +  misc_feature   CEN/ARS: S. cerevisiae CEN6 centromere fused to an autonomously replicating sequence
   6672..35      +  CDS            rop (fragment) (across the origin): Rop protein, which maintains plasmids at low copy number; rop
