>Addgene plasmid #199147 | RB819 | addgene full sequence | sequence record 401578 | Addgene NGS Result
TCGCGCGTTTCGGTGATGACGGTGAAAACCTCTGACACATGCAGCTCCCGGAGACGGTCACAGCTTGTCT
GTAAGCGGATGCCGGGAGCAGACAAGCCCGTCAGGGCGCGTCAGCGGGTGTTGGCGGGTGTCGGGGCTGG
CTTAACTATGCGGCATCAGAGCAGATTGTACTGAGAGTGCACCATAGATCACGACATTACTATATATATA
ATATAGGAAGCATTTAATAGAACAGCATCGTAATATATGTGTACTTTGCAGTTATGACGCCAGATGGCAG
TAGTGGAAGATATTCTTTATTGAAAAATAGCTTGTCACCTTACGTACAATCTTGATCCGGAGCTTTTCTT
TTTTTGCCGATTAAGAATTAATTCGGTCGAAAAAAGAAAAGGAGAGGGCCAAGAGGGAGGGCATTGGTGA
CTATTGAGCACGTGAGTATACGTGATTAAGCACACAAAGGCAGCTTGGAGTATGTCTGTTATTAATTTCA
CAGGTAGTTCTGGTCCATTGGTGAAAGTTTGCGGCTTGCAGAGCACAGAGGCCGCAGAATGTGCTCTAGA
TTCCGATGCTGACTTGCTGGGTATTATATGTGTGCCCAATAGAAAGAGAACAATTGACCCGGTTATTGCA
AGGAAAATTTCAAGTCTTGTAAAAGCATATAAAAATAGTTCAGGCACTCCGAAATACTTGGTTGGCGTGT
TTCGTAATCAACCTAAGGAGGATGTTTTGGCTCTGGTCAATGATTACGGCATTGATATCGTCCAACTGCA
TGGAGATGAGTCGTGGCAAGAATACCAAGAGTTCCTCGGTTTGCCAGTTATTAAAAGACTCGTATTTCCA
AAAGACTGCAACATACTACTCAGTGCAGCTTCACAGAAACCTCATTCGTTTATTCCCTTGTTTGATTCAG
AAGCAGGTGGGACAGGTGAACTTTTGGATTGGAACTCGATTTCTGACTGGGTTGGAAGGCAAGAGAGCCC
CGAAAGCTTACATTTTATGTTAGCTGGTGGACTGACGCCAGAAAATGTTGGTGATGCGCTTAGATTAAAT
GGCGTTATTGGTGTTGATGTAAGCGGAGGTGTGGAGACAAATGGTGTAAAAGACTCTAACAAAATAGCAA
ATTTCGTCAAAAATGCTAAGAAATAGGTTATTACTGAGTAGTATTTATTTAAGTATTGTTTGTGCACTTG
CCGATCTATGCGGTGTGAAATACCGCACAGATGCGTAAGGAGAAAATACCGCATCAGGAAATTGTAAGCG
TTAATATTTTGTTAAAATTCGCGTTAAATTTTTGTTAAATCAGCTCATTTTTTAACCAATAGGCCGAAAT
CGGCAAAATCCCTTATAAATCAAAAGAATAGACCGAGATAGGGT
[37 nt withheld, positions 1375-1411]
AAAGAACGTGGACTCCAACGTCAAAGG
[49 nt withheld, positions 1439-1487]
T
[87 nt withheld, positions 1489-1575]
GGCCGGCTAGGCCTTAACCCACTGAATTCTACATCGAACAAGAGAAACCTTTTTTTTTACTTTTTTCAAA
CTTGAACAAAGAAAAGAAAAAGAAAAAGAAAAAGCAATCACAGCTTATTAACGATTCGTGTTTAAATAAT
CAATTGAAAGGAAAATAGAAGATTTTTGAAAAAAAGTTATTGGTATTTATTAACTTAATATATCAGTAAC
ATCAAGAGAAAGAAACTGAATTATAAACAGAGTATGTGAAGCAATTGCAATTGCAATTATTAGAGATCCA
GAAAACTGAATTGTGCTTGAATACCACTTGTTTACCGGCG
[124 nt withheld, positions 1896-2019]
CCATTCGCCATTCAGGCTGCGCAACTGTTGGGAAGGGCGATCGGTGCGGGCCTCTTCGCTATTACGCCAG
CTGGCGAAAGGGGGATGTGCTGCAAGGCGATTAAGTTGGGTAACGCCAGGGTTTTCCCAGTCACGACGTT
GTAAAACGACGGCCAGTGAATTGTAATACGACTCACTATAGGGCGAATTGGGTACCGAATTCGAGCTCGT
TTAAACGTCGACACTGGATGGCGGCGTTAGTATCGAATCGACAGCAGTATAGCGACCAGCATTCACATAC
GATTGACGCATGATATTACTTTCTGCGCACTTAACTTCGCATCTGGGCAGATGATGTCGAGGCGAAAAAA
AATATAAATCACGCTAACATTTGATTAAAATAGAACAACTACAATATAAAAAAACTATACAAATGACAAG
TTCTTGAAAACAAGAATCTTTTTATTGTCAGTACTGACTCGAGTTATTATGGACATGGCATAGACATATA
CAAAGCTTGTTCACCATCGGAAGCAGTACCATCGTATAAAGCAGTATCCAAACCACACAAAGTGAAACCC
ATTCTTCTATAAGCATGAATAGCTGGAGCATTAACATTGGTAACTTCCAACCACAAATGACCAGCACCTC
TTTCTCTGGCGAATTCAGTAGCCAAACCCATCAAAGCTCTACCAACACCATGACCTCTATGTTCTGGAGC
AACTTCAATATCTTCAACAGTCAATCTTCTGTTCCAACCAGAATAAGAAACAACAACGAAACCAGCCAAA
TCACCATCATCACCATAAGCAACGAAAGTTCTAGAATCTGGATCACCATCTTCACCAGCATCGGATTCAT
CATCGGATTCATCATCTGGGAAAACCTTAGTCAATGGTGGATCAACTGGAACTTCTCTCAAAGTGAAACC
ATCACCAGTAGCAGTAACTCTAAAAACAGTATCGGTAGTGAAAGAACCATCCAAAGCTTCAATAGCTTCA
GCATCACCTGGAACAGAAGTTCTGTATCTATAAGCAGTATCATCCAAAGTAGTAGACATAATTGTAGGAT
CCGGTTGTTTATGTTCGGATGTGATGTGAGAACTGTATCCTAGCAAGATTTTAAAAGGAAGTATATGAAA
GAAGAACCTCAGTGGCAAATCCTAACCTTTTATATTTCTCTACAGGGGCGCGGCGTGGGGACAATTCAAC
GCGTCTGTGAGGGGAGCGTTTCCCTGCTCGCAGGTCTGCAGCGAGGAGCCGTAATTTTTGCTTCGCGCCG
TGCGGCCATCAAAATGTATGGACGCAAATGATTATACATGGGGATGTATGGGCTAAATGTACGGGCGACA
GTCACATCATGCCCCTGAGCTGCGCACGTCAAGACTGTCAAGGAGGGTATTCTGGGCCTCCATGTCGCTG
GCCGGGTGACCCGGCGGGGACGAGGCAAGCTTGATATCCCGCGGTGGAGCTCCAGCTTTTGTTCCCTTTA
GTGAGGGTTAATTTCGAGCTTGGCGTAATCATGGTCATAGCTGTTTCCTGTGTGAAATTGTTATCCGCTC
ACAATTCCACATGGCGGCCGCTCTAGAACTAGTGATGTCCACGAGGTCTCTTCCATTGACAGAGATGACA
GGTCGACCTGCAGCGTACGATCGATACCGTCGACCTCGAGGGGGGGCCGGAAGGACGATGAAGGAGAGAA
AGTAGTAAGACAATATGACTTTGGACAGACATGAGATAAAAGTTTTAAAGGACAAGAAAAGGTTCGGGTT
AAAAGATGAGTATTGTATTTTTTCAAAATATCAATGCTTTTTCTGTTCTTGGGTTAGTGGTACCACCATT
GGTGATAAAACCTTTGGGGAGCCTCCTCCGAGCTTTCTCTTTGTTACTTTTTTTCTCAACTGATACTTGT
CATTCTTACTACAATTACAGGCCTAGCCGGCCCAACATAGGAGCCGGAAGCATAAAGTGTAAAGCCTGGG
GTGCCTAATGAGTGAGCTAACTCACATTAATTGCGTTGCGCTCACTGCCCGCTTTCCAGTCGGGAAACCT
GTCGTGCCAGCTGCATTAATGAATCGGCCAACGCGCGGGGAGAGGCGGTTTGCGTATTGGGCGCTCTTCC
GCTTCCTCGCTCACTGACTCGCTGCGCTCGGTCGTTCGGCTGCGGCGAGCGGTATCAGCTCACTCAAAGG
CGGTAATACGGTTATCCACAGAATCAGGGGATAACGCAGGAAAGAACATGTGAGCAAAAGGCCAGCAAAA
GGCCAGGAACCGTAAAAAGGCCGCGTTGCTGGCGTTTTTCCATAGGCTCCGCCCCCCTGACGAGCATCAC
AAAAATCGACGCTCAAGTCAGAGGTGGCGAAACCCGACAGGACTATAAAGATACCAGGCGTTTCCCCCTG
GAAGCTCCCTCGTGCGCTCTCCTGTTCCGACCCTGCCGCTTACCGGATACCTGTCCGCCTTTCTCCCTTC
GGGAAGCGTGGCGCTTTCTCATAGCTCACGCTGTAGGTATCTCAGTTCGGTGTAGGTCGTTCGCTCCAAG
CTGGGCTGTGTGCACGAACCCCCCGTTCAGCCCGACCGCTGCGCCTTATCCGGTAACTATCGTCTTGAGT
CCAACCCGGTAAGACACGACTTATCGCCACTGGCAGCAGCCACTGGTAACAGGATTAGCAGAGCGAGGTA
TGTAGGCGGTGCTACAGAGTTCTTGAAGTGGTGGCCTAACTACGGCTACACTAGAAGAACAGTATTTGGT
ATCTGCGCTCTGCTGAAGCCAGTTACCTTCGGAAAAAGAGTTGGTAGCTCTTGATCCGGCAAACAAACCA
CCGCTGGTAGCGGTGGTTTTTTTGTTTGCAAGCAGCAGATTACGCGCAGAAAAAAAGGATCTCAAGAAGA
TCCTTTGATCTTTTCTACGGGGTCTGACGCTCAGTGGAACGAAAACTCACGTTAAGGGATTTTGGTCATG
AGATTATCAAAAAGGATCTTCACCTAGATCCTTTTAAATTAAAAATGAAGTTTTAAATCAATCTAAAGTA
TATATGAGTAAACTTGGTCTGACAGTTACCAATGCTTAATCAGTGAGGCACCTATCTCAGCGATCTGTCT
ATTTCGTTCATCCATAGTTGCCTGACTCCCCGTCGTGTAGATAACTACGATACGGGAGGGCTTACCATCT
GGCCCCAGTGCTGCAATGATACCGCGAGACCCACGCTCACCGGCTCCAGATTTATCAGCAATAAACCAGC
CAGCCGGAAGGGCCGAGCGCAGAAGTGGTCCTGCAACTTTATCCGCCTCCATCCAGTCTATTAATTGTTG
CCGGGAAGCTAGAGTAAGTAGTTCGCCAGTTAATAGTTTGCGCAACGTTGTTGCCATTGCTACAGGCATC
GTGGTGTCACGCTCGTCGTTTGGTATGGCTTCATTCAGCTCCGGTTCCCAACGATCAAGGCGAGTTACAT
GATCCCCCATGTTGTGCAAAAAAGCGGTTAGCTCCTTCGGTCCTCCGATCGTTGTCAGAAGTAAGTTGGC
CGCAGTGTTATCACTCATGGTTATGGCAGCACTGCATAATTCTCTTACTGTCATGCCATCCGTAAGATGC
TTTTCTGTGACTGGTGAGTACTCAACCAAGTCATTCTGAGAATAGTGTATGCGGCGACCGAGTTGCTCTT
GCCCGGCGTCAATACGGGATAATACCGCGCCACATAGCAGAACTTTAAAAGTGCTCATCATTGGAAAACG
TTCTTCGGGGCGAAAACTCTCAAGGATCTTACCGCTGTTGAGATCCAGTTCGATGTAACCCACTCGTGCA
CCCAACTGATCTTCAGCATCTTTTACTTTCACCAGCGTTTCTGGGTGAGCAAAAACAGGAAGGCAAAATG
CCGCAAAAAAGGGAATAAGGGCGACACGGAAATGTTGAATACTCATACTCTTCCTTTTTCAATATTATTG
AAGCATTTATCAGGGTTATTGTCTCATGAGCGGATACATATTTGAATGTATTTAGAAAAATAAACAAATA
GGGGTTCCGCGCACATTTCCCCGAAAAGTGCCACCTGGGTCCTTTTCATCACGTGCTATAAAAATAATTA
TAATTTAAATTTTTTAATATAAATATATAAATTAAAAATAGAAAGTAAAAAAAGAAATTAAAGAAAAAAT
AGTTTTTGTTTTCCGAAGATGTAAAAGACTCTAGGGGGATCGCCAACAAATACTACCTTTTATCTTGCTC
TTCCTGCTCTCAGGTATTAATGCCGAATTGTTTCATCTTGTCTGTGTAGAAGACCACACACGAAAATCCT
GTGATTTTACATTTTACTTATCGTTAATCGAATGTATATCTATTTAATCTGCTTTTCTTGTCTAATAAAT
ATATATGTAAAGTACGCTTTTTGTTGAAATTTTTTAAACCTTTGTTTATTTTTTTTTCTTCATTCCGTAA
CTCTTCTACCTTCTTTATTTACTTTCTAAAATCCAAATACAAAACATAAAAATAAATAAACACAGAGTAA
ATTCCCAAATTATTCCATCATTAAAAGATACGAGGCGCGTGTAAGTTACAGGCAAGCGATCCGTCTAAGA
AACCATTATTATCATGACATTAACCTATAAAAATAGGCGTATCACGAGGCCCTTTCGTC
Features (pLannotate 1.2.2; 23 found; start..end, strand, type, name):
    137..186     +  misc_feature   bom (fragment): basis of mobility region from pBR322
    324..471     +  promoter       TRP1 promoter: S. cerevisiae TRP1
    472..1146    +  CDS            TRP1: phosphoribosylanthranilate isomerase, required for tryptophan biosynthesis; S. cerevisiae TRP1; yeast auxotrophic marker
   1197..1248    +  misc_feature   bom (fragment): basis of mobility region from pBR322
   1249..1576    -  rep_origin     M13 ori (fragment) (sequence partly withheld): M13 bacteriophage origin of replication; arrow indicates direction of (+) strand synthesis
   1890..2019    -  rep_origin     f1 ori (fragment) (sequence partly withheld): f1 bacteriophage origin of replication; arrow indicates direction of (+) strand synthesis
   2023..2180    -  CDS            lacZα (fragment): LacZα fragment of β-galactosidase; lacZ fragment
   2183..2201    +  promoter       T7 promoter: promoter for bacteriophage T7 RNA polymerase
   2274..2471    -  terminator     TEF terminator: Ashbya gossypii TEF terminator
   2489..3058    -  CDS            sta: STA_STRLA - Experimental evidence at protein level: Swiss-Prot protein existence level 1. Involved in resistance to streptothricin, a broad-spectrum antibiotic produced by streptomycetes. Detoxifies streptothricin via acetylation of the beta amino group of the first beta-lysyl moiety of streptothricin. From Streptomyces lavendulae.
   3072..3415    -  promoter       TEF promoter: Ashbya gossypii TEF promoter
   3484..3502    -  promoter       T3 promoter: promoter for bacteriophage T3 RNA polymerase
   3547..3563    -  protein_bind   lac operator: The lac repressor binds to the lac operator to inhibit transcription in E. coli. This inhibition can be relieved by adding lactose or isopropyl-β-D-thiogalactopyranoside (IPTG). lac repressor encoded by lacI
   3571..3593    +  misc_feature   MCS (fragment): pBluescript multiple cloning site
   3649..3677    +  misc_feature   MCS (fragment): pBluescript multiple cloning site
   3942..3972    -  promoter       lac promoter: promoter for the E. coli lac operon
   3987..4008    -  protein_bind   CAP binding site: CAP binding activates transcription in the presence of cAMP. E. coli catabolite activator protein
   4021..4113    -  CDS            lacI (fragment): lac repressor; lacI; The lac repressor binds to the lac operator to inhibit transcription in E. coli. This inhibition can be relieved by adding lactose or isopropyl-β-D-thiogalactopyranoside (IPTG).
   4296..4884    -  rep_origin     ori: high-copy-number ColE1/pMB1/pBR322/pUC origin of replication
   5055..5915    -  CDS            AmpR: β-lactamase; bla; confers resistance to ampicillin, carbenicillin, and related antibiotics
   5916..6020    -  promoter       AmpR promoter: bla
   6057..6560    +  misc_feature   CEN/ARS: S. cerevisiae CEN6 centromere fused to an autonomously replicating sequence
   6628..35      +  CDS            rop (fragment) (across the origin): Rop protein, which maintains plasmids at low copy number; rop
