[The description below was written by a language model from this plasmid's Addgene catalogue record and pLannotate feature annotations shown in this document.]
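Description:
RB819 is a pRS314-derived yeast shuttle plasmid built to deliver a short synthetic DNA barcode into the Candida albicans genome at the Neut5 locus. From its backbone it retains the high-copy ColE1/pUC-type origin and the β-lactamase gene for propagation in E. coli under ampicillin selection, together with the S. cerevisiae TRP1 auxotrophic marker with its own promoter, a CEN6/ARS centromeric replication element, and fragments of the f1/M13 phage origin. Remnants of the pBluescript-type polylinker region (lacZα fragment, lac promoter and operator, T7 and T3 promoters, MCS fragments) are also annotated.

The Candida-relevant payload consists of a nourseothricin resistance cassette and the barcode. The resistance gene is annotated as a streptothricin acetyltransferase, placed between the Ashbya gossypii TEF promoter and TEF terminator, and it provides the selectable marker listed for transformants. The 100 bp synthetic barcoding cassette was cloned between SpeI and ClaI sites. It is not annotated as a named feature, and neither are any Neut5 homology sequences, although unannotated stretches around the MCS fragments may correspond to these elements. According to the depositor, the plasmid is linearised with NgoMIV before transformation, so that it integrates at Neut5 and marks the recipient strain with a unique DNA barcode. Such tagging allows strains to be distinguished from one another, and the associated work concerns filamentation and host colonisation by C. albicans.

Two sequence records are available, a depositor sequence of 6,672 nt and a repository sequencing result of 6,628 nt. They carry essentially the same features and differ by 44 nt within the MCS region.
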