Addgene plasmid #199147: RB819
Purpose: This plasmid contains a barcoding cassette which gets integrated at Neut5 locus in Candida albicans genome
Depositing lab: Richard Bennett. Depositing organization: Brown University. Publication: Aneuploidy and gene dosage regulate filamentation and host colonization by Candida albicans. Kakade P, Sircaik S, Maufrais C, Ene IV, Bennett RJ. Proc Natl Acad Sci U S A. 2023 Mar 14;120(11):e2218163120. doi: 10.1073/pnas.2218163120. Epub 2023 Mar 9. PubMed 36893271.
Backbone
  Vector backbone: pRS314
  Backbone manufacturer: ATCC
  Backbone size w/o insert (bp): 6599
  Vector type: Yeast Expression
  Selectable markers: Nourseothricin
Growth in bacteria
  Bacterial resistance: Ampicillin, 100 μg/mL
  Growth temperature: 37°C
  Growth strain: DH5alpha
  Copy number: High Copy
Gene/Insert
  Gene/Insert name: 100 bp barcoding cassette
  Species: Synthetic
  Insert size (bp): 100
  Cloning method: Restriction Enzyme; 5′ cloning site SpeI (unknown if destroyed); 3′ cloning site ClaI (unknown if destroyed)
  Sequencing primers: 5′ GTGCCGTAAAGCACTAAATCGG; 3′ GTTACCTCACTCATTAGGCACCCC
Terms and licenses: Academic/Nonprofit Terms; Industry Terms: Not Available to Industry
Depositor comments: After restriction digestion with NgoMIV, this plasmid can be used to transform Candida strains which would barcode it with unique DNA barcodes
How to cite: RB819 was a gift from Richard Bennett (Addgene plasmid # 199147 ; http://n2t.net/addgene:199147 ; RRID:Addgene_199147)
