>Addgene plasmid #199147 | RB819 | depositor partial sequence | sequence record 385656 | Barcoding cassette containing BC27 cloned in pDIS3 at SpeI_ClaI sites by CPEC method
TGGCGGCCGCTCTAGAACTAGTGATGTCCACGAGGTCTCTTCCATTGACAGAGATGACAGGTCGACCTGC
AGCGTACGATCGATACCGTCGACCTCGAGG
